>Addgene plasmid #214294 | pMAL-MBP-FRB-Rac1/N12 | addgene full sequence | sequence record 422232 | Addgene NGS Result
GAAATTCCGACACCATCGAATGGTGCAAAACCTTTCGCGGTATGGCATGATAGCGCCCGGAAGAGAGTCA
ATTCAGGGTGGTGAATGTGAAACCAGTAACGTTATACGATGTCGCAGAGTATGCCGGTGTCTCTTATCAG
ACCGTTTCCCGCGTGGTGAACCAGGCCAGCCACGTTTCTGCGAAAACGCGGGAAAAAGTGGAAGCGGCGA
TGGCGGAGCTGAATTACATTCCCAACCGCGTGGCACAACAACTGGCGGGCAAACAGTCGTTGCTGATTGG
CGTTGCCACCTCCAGTCTGGCCCTGCACGCGCCGTCGCAAATTGTCGCGGCGATTAAATCTCGCGCCGAT
CAACTGGGTGCCAGCGTGGTGGTGTCGATGGTAGAACGAAGCGGCGTCGAAGCCTGTAAAGCGGCGGTGC
ACAATCTTCTCGCGCAACGCGTCAGTGGGCTGATCATTAACTATCCGCTGGATGACCAGGATGCCATTGC
TGTGGAAGCTGCCTGCACTAATGTTCCGGCGTTATTTCTTGATGTCTCTGACCAGACACCCATCAACAGT
ATTATTTTCTCCCATGAAGACGGTACGCGACTGGGCGTGGAGCATCTGGTCGCATTGGGTCACCAGCAAA
TCGCGCTGTTAGCGGGCCCATTAAGTTCTGTCTCGGCGCGTCTGCGTCTGGCTGGCTGGCATAAATATCT
CACTCGCAATCAAATTCAGCCGATAGCGGAACGGGAAGGCGACTGGAGTGCCATGTCCGGTTTTCAACAA
ACCATGCAAATGCTGAATGAGGGCATCGTTCCCACTGCGATGCTGGTTGCCAACGATCAGATGGCGCTGG
GCGCAATGCGCGCCATTACCGAGTCCGGGCTGCGCGTTGGTGCGGATATTTCGGTAGTGGGATACGACGA
TACCGAAGACAGCTCATGTTATATCCCGCCGTTAACCACCATCAAACAGGATTTTCGCCTGCTGGGGCAA
ACCAGCGTGGACCGCTTGCTGCAACTCTCTCAGGGCCAGGCGGTGAAGGGCAATCAGCTGTTGCCCGTCT
CACTGGTGAAAAGAAAAACCACCCTGGCGCCCAATACACAAACCGCCTCTCCCCGCGCGTTGGCCGATTC
ATTAATGCAGCTGGCACGACAGGTTTCCCGACTGGAAAGCGGGCAGTGAGCGCAACGCAATTAATGTAAG
TTAGCTCACTCATTAGGCACAATTCTCATGTTTGACAGCTTATCATCGACTGCACGGTGCACCAATGCTT
CTGGCGTCAGGCAGCCATCGGAAGCTGTGGTATGGCTGTGCAGGTCGTAAATCACTGCATAATTCGTGTC
GCTCAAGGCGCACTCCCGTTCTGGATAATGTTTTTTGCGCCGACATCATAACGGTTCTGGCAAATATTCT
GAAATGAGCTGTTGACAATTAATCATCGGCTCGTATAATGTGTGGAATTGTGAGCGGATAACAATTTCAC
ACAGGAAACAGCCAGTCCGTTTAGGTGTTTTCACGAGCAATTGACCAACAAGGACCATAGATTATGAAAA
TCGAAGAAGGTAAACTGGTAATCTGGATTAACGGCGATAAAGGCTATAACGGTCTCGCTGAAGTCGGTAA
GAAATTCGAGAAAGATACCGGAATTAAAGTCACCGTTGAGCATCCGGATAAACTGGAAGAGAAATTCCCA
CAGGTTGCGGCAACTGGCGATGGCCCTGACATTATCTTCTGGGCACACGACCGCTTTGGTGGCTACGCTC
AATCTGGCCTGTTGGCTGAAATCACCCCGGACAAAGCGTTCCAGGACAAGCTGTATCCGTTTACCTGGGA
TGCCGTACGTTACAACGGCAAGCTGATTGCTTACCCGATCGCTGTTGAAGCGTTATCGCTGATTTATAAC
AAAGATCTGCTGCCGAACCCGCCAAAAACCTGGGAAGAGATCCCGGCGCTGGATAAAGAACTGAAAGCGA
AAGGTAAGAGCGCGCTGATGTTCAACCTGCAAGAACCGTACTTCACCTGGCCGCTGATTGCTGCTGACGG
GGGTTATGCGTTCAAGTATGAAAACGGCAAGTACGACATTAAAGACGTGGGCGTGGATAACGCTGGCGCG
AAAGCGGGTCTGACCTTCCTGGTTGACCTGATTAAAAACAAACACATGAATGCAGACACCGATTACTCCA
TCGCAGAAGCTGCCTTTAATAAAGGCGAAACAGCGATGACCATCAACGGCCCGTGGGCATGGTCCAACAT
CGACACCAGCAAAGTGAATTATGGTGTAACGGTACTGCCGACCTTCAAGGGTCAACCATCCAAACCGTTC
GTTGGCGTGCTGAGCGCAGGTATTAACGCCGCCAGTCCGAACAAAGAGCTGGCAAAAGAGTTCCTCGAAA
ACTATCTGCTGACTGATGAAGGTCTGGAAGCGGTTAATAAAGACAAACCGCTGGGTGCCGTAGCGCTGAA
GTCTTACGAGGAAGAGTTGGTGAAAGATCCGCGTATTGCCGCCACTATGGAAAACGCCCAGAAAGGTGAA
ATCATGCCGAACATCCCGCAGATGTCCGCTTTCTGGTATGCCGTGCGTACTGCGGTGATCAACGCCGCCA
GCGGTCGTCAGACTGTCGATGAAGCCCTGAAAGACGCGCAGACTAATTCGAGCTCGAACAACAACAACAA
TAACAATAACAACAACCTCGGGATCGAGGGAAGGATTTCACATATGTCCATGGGCGGCCGC
[270 nt withheld, positions 2722-2991]
CAGATCTCGTACGCGTCCCGGGGCGGTGGCTCATCTGGCGGAGGTGAGCTCCAGGCCATCAAGTGTGTGG
TGGTGGGAGACGGAGCTTAAGGATCCGAATTCCCTGCAGGTAATCATCATCATCACCACCACTAAATAAG
CTTCAAATAAAACGAAAGGCTCAGTCGAAAGACTGGGCCTTTCGTTTTATCTGTTGTTTGTCGGTGAACG
CTCTCCTGAGTAGGACAAATCCGCCGGGAGCGGATTTGAACGTTGCGAAGCAACGGCCCGGAGGGTGGCG
GGCAGGACGCCCGCCATAAACTGCCAGGCATCAAATTAAGCAGAAGGCCATCCTGACGGATGGCCTTTTT
GCGTTTCTACAAACTCTTTCGGTCCGTTGTTTATTTTTCTAAATACATTCAAATATGTATCCGCTCATGA
GACAATAACCCTGATAAATGCTTCAATAATATTGAAAAAGGAAGAGTATGAGTATTCAACATTTCCGTGT
CGCCCTTATTCCCTTTTTTGCGGCATTTTGCCTTCCTGTTTTTGCTCACCCAGAAACGCTGGTGAAAGTA
AAAGATGCTGAAGATCAGTTGGGTGCACGAGTGGGTTACATCGAACTGGATCTCAACAGCGGTAAGATCC
TTGAGAGTTTTCGCCCCGAAGAACGTTTCCCAATGATGAGCACTTTTAAAGTTCTGCTATGTGGCGCGGT
ATTATCCCGTGTTGACGCCGGGCAAGAGCAACTCGGTCGCCGCATACACTATTCTCAGAATGACTTGGTT
GAGTACTCACCAGTCACAGAAAAGCATCTTACGGATGGCATGACAGTAAGAGAATTATGCAGTGCTGCCA
TAACCATGAGTGATAACACTGCGGCCAACTTACTTCTGACAACGATCGGAGGACCGAAGGAGCTAACCGC
TTTTTTGCACAACATGGGGGATCATGTAACTCGCCTTGATCGTTGGGAACCGGAGCTGAATGAAGCCATA
CCAAACGACGAGCGTGACACCACGATGCCTGTAGCAATGGCAACAACGTTGCGCAAACTATTAACTGGCG
AACTACTTACTCTAGCTTCCCGGCAACAATTAATAGACTGGATGGAGGCGGATAAAGTTGCAGGACCACT
TCTGCGCTCGGCCCTTCCGGCTGGCTGGTTTATTGCTGATAAATCTGGAGCCGGTGAGCGTGGGTCTCGC
GGTATCATTGCAGCACTGGGGCCAGATGGTAAGCCCTCCCGTATCGTAGTTATCTACACGACGGGGAGTC
AGGCAACTATGGATGAACGAAATAGACAGATCGCTGAGATAGGTGCCTCACTGATTAAGCATTGGTAACT
GTCAGACCAAGTTTACTCATATATACTTTAGATTGATTTCCTTAGGACTGAGCGTCAACCCCGTAGAAAA
GATCAAAGGATCTTCTTGAGATCCTTTTTTTCTGCGCGTAATCTGCTGCTTGCAAACAAAAAAACCACCG
CTACCAGCGGTGGTTTGTTTGCCGGATCAAGAGCTACCAACTCTTTTTCCGAAGGTAACTGGCTTCAGCA
GAGCGCAGATACCAAATACTGTCCTTCTAGTGTAGCCGTAGTTAGGCCACCACTTCAAGAACTCTGTAGC
ACCGCCTACATACCTCGCTCTGCTAATCCTGTTACCAGTGGCTGCTGCCAGTGGCGATAAGTCGTGTCTT
ACCGGGTTGGACTCAAGACGATAGTTACCGGATAAGGCGCAGCGGTCGGGCTGAACGGGGGGTTCGTGCA
CACAGCCCAGCTTGGAGCGAACGACCTACACCGAACTGAGATACCTACAGCGTGAGCTATGAGAAAGCGC
CACGCTTCCCGAAGGGAGAAAGGCGGACAGGTATCCGGTAAGCGGCAGGGTCGGAACAGGAGAGCGCACG
AGGGAGCTTCCAGGGGGAAACGCCTGGTATCTTTATAGTCCTGTCGGGTTTCGCCACCTCTGACTTGAGC
GTCGATTTTTGTGATGCTCGTCAGGGGGGCGGAGCCTATGGAAAAACGCCAGCAACGCGGCCTTTTTACG
GTTCCTGGCCTTTTGCTGGCCTTTTGCTCACATGTTCTTTCCTGCGTTATCCCCTGATTCTGTGGATAAC
CGTATTACCGCCTTTGAGTGAGCTGATACCGCTCGCCGCAGCCGAACGACCGAGCGCAGCGAGTCAGTGA
GCGAGGAAGCGGAAGAGCGCCTGATGCGGTATTTTCTCCTTACGCATCTGTGCGGTATTTCACACCGCAT
ATAAGGTGCACTGTGACTGGGTCATGGCTGCGCCCCGACACCCGCCAACACCCGCTGACGCGCCCTGACG
GGCTTGTCTGCTCCCGGCATCCGCTTACAGACAAGCTGTGACCGTCTCCGGGAGCTGCATGTGTCAGAGG
TTTTCACCGTCATCACCGAAACGCGCGAGGCAGCTGCGGTAAAGCTCATCAGCGTGGTCGTGCAGCGATT
CACAGATGTCTGCCTGTTCATCCGCGTCCAGCTCGTTGAGTTTCTCCAGAAGCGTTAATGTCTGGCTTCT
GATAAAGCGGGCCATGTTAAGGGCGGTTTTTTCCTGTTTGGTCACTGATGCCTCCGTGTAAGGGGGATTT
CTGTTCATGGGGGTAATGATACCGATGAAACGAGAGAGGATGCTCACGATACGGGTTACTGATGATGAAC
ATGCCCGGTTACTGGAACGTTGTGAGGGTAAACAACTGGCGGTATGGATGCGGCGGGACCAGAGAAAAAT
CACTCAGGGTCAATGCCAGCGCTTCGTTAATACAGATGTAGGTGTTCCACAGGGTAGCCAGCAGCATCCT
GCGATGCAGATCCGGAACATAATGGTGCAGGGCGCTGACTTCCGCGTTTCCAGACTTTACGAAACACGGA
AACCGAAGACCATTCATGTTGTTGCTCAGGTCGCAGACGTTTTGCAGCAGCAGTCGCTTCACGTTCGCTC
GCGTATCGGTGATTCATTCTGCTAACCAGTAAGGCAACCCCGCCAGCCTAGCCGGGTCCTCAACGACAGG
AGCACGATCATGCGCACCCGTGGCCAGGACCCAACGCTGCCC
Features (pLannotate 1.2.2; 18 found; start..end, strand, type, name):
      9..86      +  promoter       lacIq promoter: lacI (mutant); In the lacIq allele, a single base change in the promoter boosts expression of the lacI gene about 10-fold.
     87..1169    +  CDS            lacI: lac repressor; lacI; The lac repressor binds to the lac operator to inhibit transcription in E. coli. This inhibition can be relieved by adding lactose or isopropyl-β-D-thiogalactopyranoside (IPTG).
   1182..1203    +  protein_bind   CAP binding site: CAP binding activates transcription in the presence of cAMP. E. coli catabolite activator protein
   1222..1239    +  promoter       tet promoter (fragment): E. coli promoter for tetracycline efflux protein gene
   1412..1440    +  promoter       tac promoter: strong E. coli promoter; hybrid between the trp and lac UV5 promoters
   1448..1464    +  protein_bind   lac operator: The lac repressor binds to the lac operator to inhibit transcription in E. coli. This inhibition can be relieved by adding lactose or isopropyl-β-D-thiogalactopyranoside (IPTG). lac repressor encoded by lacI
   1534..2634    +  CDS            MBP: maltose binding protein from E. coli; malE (mutated); This version of the gene does not encode a signal sequence, so MBP will remain in the cytosol.
   2722..2988    +  CDS            FRB (sequence withheld): FKBP-rapamycin binding domain of human FRAP
   3043..3078    +  CDS            Rac1 (fragment): human Rac family small GTPase 1
   3135..3221    +  terminator     rrnB T1 terminator: Escherichia coli rrnB; transcription terminator T1 from the E. coli rrnB gene
   3313..3340    +  terminator     rrnB T2 terminator: transcription terminator T2 from the E. coli rrnB gene
   3387..3458    +  promoter       AmpR promoter: bla
   3459..4319    +  CDS            AmpR: β-lactamase; bla; confers resistance to ampicillin, carbenicillin, and related antibiotics
   4407..4995    +  rep_origin     ori: high-copy-number ColE1/pMB1/pBR322/pUC origin of replication
   5181..5233    -  misc_feature   bom (fragment): basis of mobility region from pBR322
   5244..5263    -  misc_feature   bom (fragment): basis of mobility region from pBR322
   5365..5556    -  CDS            rop: Rop protein, which maintains plasmids at low copy number; rop
   5573..5953    +  CDS            YPB1_ECOLX: Protein predicted: Swiss-Prot protein existence level 4. From Escherichia coli.
