[The description below was written by a language model from this plasmid's Addgene catalogue record and pLannotate feature annotations shown in this document.]
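Description:
pMAL-MBP-FRB-Rac1/N12 is a bacterial expression plasmid built on the pMAL-c5X-His backbone for producing, in E. coli, a maltose-binding protein fusion to one half of a split human Rac1 GTPase. It replicates from a ColE1/pMB1-type origin and is selected with ampicillin through the bla (β-lactamase) gene. The catalogue lists it as high copy, although the annotated sequence also retains the rop gene and fragments of the pBR322 bom region, elements normally associated with copy-number restraint and mobilisation. The sequenced record is about 6.0 kb, consistent with the stated backbone plus a 357 bp insert cloned between NotI and BamHI sites that both remain intact.

Expression is driven by the hybrid tac promoter followed by a lac operator. The plasmid carries its own lacI gene under the up-mutated lacIq promoter, so transcription stays repressed until it is induced with IPTG. The open reading frame begins with a signal-sequence-less malE, which keeps MBP and its fusion partner in the cytosol and provides a solubility and amylose-affinity handle. Downstream lie the FRB domain (the FKBP–rapamycin binding domain of human FRAP/mTOR) and a very short annotated Rac1 segment of 36 nt, which fits the "N12" name as a small N-terminal fragment. The rrnB T1 and T2 terminators close the transcription unit.

The stated purpose is to express the FRB-tagged split-Rac1 fragment. Because FRB dimerises with FKBP in the presence of rapamycin, this piece is presumably meant to pair with a complementary FKBP-linked Rac1 fragment for chemically induced reassembly of the GTPase, though the partner construct is not described in the record.
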