Addgene plasmid #214294: pMAL-MBP-FRB-Rac1/N12
Purpose: Express split-Rac1 fragment fused with FRB and MBP
Depositing lab: Cliff Stains. Depositing organization: University of Virginia. Publication: Standardized Parts for Activation of Small GTPase Signaling in Living Cells. He Y, Faulkner BM, Roberti MA, Bassford DK, Stains C. Angew Chem Int Ed Engl. 2024 Jul 26:e202403499. doi: 10.1002/anie.202403499. PubMed 39058298.
Backbone
  Vector backbone: pMAL-c5X-His
  Backbone manufacturer: Genephore
  Backbone size w/o insert (bp): 5695
  Vector type: Bacterial Expression
Growth in bacteria
  Bacterial resistance: Ampicillin, 100 μg/mL
  Growth temperature: 37°C
  Growth strain: NEB Stable
  Copy number: High Copy
Gene/Insert
  Gene/Insert name: Split-Rac1 fragment fused with FRB
  Species: H. sapiens (human)
  Insert size (bp): 357
  Entrez Gene: RAC1 (a.k.a. MIG5, MRD48, Rac-1, TC-25, p21-Rac1)
  Promoter: Tac
  Tag / fusion protein: Maltose-binding protein (MBP) (N terminal on insert)
  Cloning method: Restriction Enzyme; 5′ cloning site NotI (not destroyed); 3′ cloning site BamHI (not destroyed)
Terms and licenses: Academic/Nonprofit Terms; Industry Terms: Not Available to Industry
How to cite: pMAL-MBP-FRB-Rac1/N12 was a gift from Cliff Stains (Addgene plasmid # 214294 ; http://n2t.net/addgene:214294 ; RRID:Addgene_214294)
